>Addgene plasmid #199393 | p5E_(-3kb)nrg1 type II | addgene full sequence | sequence record 391307 | Addgene NGS Result
CTTTCCTGCGTTATCCCCTGATTCTGTGGATAACCGTATTACCGCCTTTGAGTGAGCTGATACCGCTCGC
CGCAGCCGAACGACCGAGCGCAGCGAGTCAGTGAGCGAGGAAGCGGAAGAGCGCCCAATACGCAAACCGC
CTCTCCCCGCGCGTTGGCCGATTCATTAATGCAGCTGGCACGACAGGTTTCCCGACTGGAAAGCGGGCAG
TGAGCGCAACGCAATTAATACGCGTACCGCTAGCCAGGAAGAGTTTGTAGAAACGCAAAAAGGCCATCCG
TCAGGATGGCCTTCTGCTTAGTTTGATGCCTGGCAGTTTATGGCGGGCGTCCTGCCCGCCACCCTCCGGG
CCGTTGCTTCACAACGTTCAAATCCGCTCCCGGCGGATTTGTCCTACTCAGGAGAGCGTTCACCGACAAA
CAACAGATAAAACGAAAGGCCCAGTCTTCCGACTGAGCCTTTCGTTTTATTTGATGCCTGGCAGTTCCCT
ACTCTCGCGTTAACGCTAGCATGGATGTTTTCCCAGTCACGACGTTGTAAAACGACGGCCAGTCTTAAGC
TCGGGCCCGAGTTAACGCTACCATGGAGCTCCAAATAATGATTTTATTTTGACTGATAGTGACCTGTTCG
TTGCAACAAATTGATAAGCAATGCTTTTTTATAATGCCAACTTTGTATAGAAAAGTTGCTGGATCCCATC
GATTCGAATTCCCACTGAGCCACCATGTAGCCTATGTTTTATGTTCAATCCACTTAAATTTGTAAATATG
TGTAAGTTAACTGATTTGTGTTGGGACAACAGGAAGGAATTATGTGGAACCCAACATGTTTTAACAGTTG
TTCAATTTACATGTAGAAATTAGTTCCAAGACCAATGCTTGAACACAACTAGGTTTTAGAAACTGACCCA
ATTAAAAAAGGACAACTTTGTTTCAATTGTGCTTGTGTTAAAGCTGCCTTACAAAGATGTACAGGGTAAT
AATTAAAGAGAAAGTTCTTTATTGTGGAATATCTTCAATATAAACGGTATCAAGCCAAAATGTGGGGGGG
CCCTGGTGAAGTCAGTTGTTAGCACTGTTGCTACCAAGCCAGTCAGTTTCTGCGCCAAGTTTACACGTTC
TCTCTGTGCTCAAGTGGGTTTCCCCCAGGTTCCCCAGTTTCCTCCTACCATCCAAAAACATACACCAGAG
ACATGCTCCTAGTAAGTAGTTATCTCTTAAGAGCATTCACTATCTGTTCATTATCTACTACAGCAGGGGA
GTTCTCGAGATTTACCTGAGCCCAAACTCTCCTTTCGCTTTGCAAATGGGAGAGAGCCCCGGACTCGAGG
ATCTTATGAGCTCAGGGCTCTCTCCCGGGACCGCATGCCAAACAAGCTTGAAGTAAGAATGATTCTAAGG
GCCTACGCCGTTTTAGGGCCCCCAGAGATAGGATGAGGGGCCCATCACAANCCCCCCCCCCTCTTCATTT
TTATCCGCAACACCCATGAAATGTTTTCTTAGGGCCTGTACCGGCCAGCGGCGCCCCTGTCTGGATAAAA
AATGCTTTTCTGACTTGATTTTTTATTTTTTTTGTCTTGTGTTTGTCTAGTTCAAAAATGGTAGCATGGT
GACTCATTGGTTCGCACTGTTGCCTAACAGCAAGAAGATCGCTGGTTTAAGTCCCGGCTGGTCCGTTTTT
GTGTGGAGATTGCATGGTCGTGTGGGTTTCCTCCAGGTGCTTCGATTTCCCCCACATTCCACAGTCATGC
ACTATAGGTGGATTGCATGAACTAAACTAGCTGTAGTGTATGAGAGTGTGTGTGAATGATAGTGTGTATA
CGTGTTTCCTAGTACTGGGTTGCTGTGGCAATCCCAGATTAACAAAAGGATGAATAATTAGCCAATAATT
TATTAGCTTGAGGGACATGATAGCATTGAAACTGAACATATATCGACTGATAACTAATTTAGCCACCAAT
ATATTGTTTATAACCGCCAAAAGGTTTAACAGAAGTGCCTGGATTGCAGACATGGCAAACGCTTTGGACG
TTATCTCCCAGAACACTGATTTGCTGTAACTGCAGCCTAAATTAAGACATTTCCAGCACCTCTTTAAAAT
AACTGTCCTTTTCCAGAGCACGTCCTGAATTCCCAAGTAATGGCCCTTTTAGAATCAGTTGGTGTTAGCA
ACTCTTTCACTCCATGCTTTAAATAATACACAGTCTAAATTGGCACGGACATAAAAGTCACATTATGAAA
CAAAAAGCAGCTTAATTTTGCAGATTATTATTTGGTTTCACTAGGTTAATACACCACACAAGAGTTCTCA
ACTCCGGCCCCAGAGACCCCCTTTCATGCAGAGTTCAGCTCCATAATCAAACACACCTGAACCAACTAAT
CCATGTGTCAATACACACACTAGCAGTCTTAGGAGTTTTCTCACTAAATTGACACTTTCACTAATATACT
GCTATTATTTGAGTCTAAATGTATCCCTGTATTTATTTTCAGGACCTCACATGTGCTAAACTTGGGTAAC
ACTTTTTATTTTGATGGTCCACTTGAGTATTAGTAGACTGTCTGCTTAGCAACTGTTGATACTGCTCCTT
CAACAGACATTTAACTGACTATAAGAAACTTTGCAAGTACAGTTGAAGTCAGAATATCCCCCCCCCCCCT
GTTTATTTTCCCCCCAATTTCTGTGAACGGACAGCTGATTTTTTTCAACACATTTTTAAATGTGAAAAAA
TATTATTAGAAATACTTTGAAAATTTCTGCATTGATCCTGAGGGCCAGCCTGAACACCCACTAGTGACCT
ACTTACACCTGCTGCTTCTCCACGATAGACGTCCAATGTTCTCCAGCCTCCTGTGCCTAGACTGCAGGTC
TGCACAAGATGTTTGGCCAGAGGAGAAATTGTCGTGCCCAACTGAGTCTGGTTTCTCTCAAGGTCTTTTC
CTTCACTTTTGTCAATTGGTGAAGTTATGTTTCTCGCCACTGTCCCCACTGGCTTGCTTCCCTGTTGAAA
AATCCAGCTTAAACCAGCCTAAGCTGGTTTAAGCTGGATTTTTCAGCAGGGTTGGTTTGGGACTTGTGGA
GCTGCGCAATGATGGATTTGTTCTTCATTGTTTGGACTTTCAGCAGTGAAAAATTAAACCACACTGAACT
GAATTAAACTGAACTTCAACTCTAAAAACTGGACTGACGGTTTCAATTCACTAGAACTTCTATGTTAGGC
TGCTTTGACCCAATCATTGTAAAAGCGTTAAAGAAAAAAAAATTAAATTGAAAGCTAATATGTTCTTGAT
AAAATGTCCCTAAATAGACATAAACATGTTTAGAGACAGTTTATTTAATTTTTATTATTATTTAAATTTA
AGTAATATTATTTGAAAAATGATCACTTTTATATCAGAGGCAATCATCTATATGCCGACGAAGATTATTG
TTGACTATTTCATATTTAAACAGTGGTTTTCTTTTTTCATATTAGCCTACTGAAGTACACAGTACTTACT
CATATTTAGTAGCTATGTTCACATTGAAAATCCCGTCCCACTTAATTGACCATAAGCTGGCAATAATTAG
CGTGATTCCACAGTGGACCGCCACCCCGCGCTGTCCTTGGTCGCGGTGTCGGTGGGGAAATCCTGCTCAC
CCTCGGCTGGGATCTTTCTCACCCCGCCTCCTGTAATACGATCAGCTGAAGGGCTAACAGACCCCACGCG
CCTCTTCATTCACTTTTTCTGCTCCACTTTAATTCATCCAGCTAAACGCAAGGACCGAGCGCGGAGGAGC
CTCTAGAACCGGTGGTACCGCAAGTTTGTACAAAAAAGTTGAACGAGAAACGTAAAATGATATAAATATC
AATATATTAAATTAGATTTTGCATAAAAAACAGACTACATAATACTGTAAAACACAACATATGCAGTCAC
TATGAACCAACTACTTAGATGGTATTAGTGACCTGTAGAATTCGAGCTCTAGAGCTGCAGGGCGGCCGCG
ATATCCCCTATAGTGAGTCGTATTACATGGTCATAGCTGTTTCCTGGCAGCTCTGGCCCGTGTCTCAAAA
TCTCTGATGTTACATTGCACAAGATAAAAATATATCATCATGAACAATAAAACTGTCTGCTTACATAAAC
AGTAATACAAGGGGTGTTATGAGCCATATTCAACGGGAAACGTCGAGGCCGCGATTAAATTCCAACATGG
ATGCTGATTTATATGGGTATAAATGGGCTCGCGATAATGTCGGGCAATCAGGTGCGACAATCTATCGCTT
GTATGGGAAGCCCGATGCGCCAGAGTTGTTTCTGAAACATGGCAAAGGTAGCGTTGCCAATGATGTTACA
GATGAGATGGTCAGACTAAACTGGCTGACGGAATTTATGCCTCTTCCGACCATCAAGCATTTTATCCGTA
CTCCTGATGATGCATGGTTACTCACCACTGCGATCCCCGGAAAAACAGCATTCCAGGTATTAGAAGAATA
TCCTGATTCAGGTGAAAATATTGTTGATGCGCTGGCAGTGTTCCTGCGCCGGTTGCATTCGATTCCTGTT
TGTAATTGTCCTTTTAACAGCGATCGCGTATTTCGTCTCGCTCAGGCGCAATCACGAATGAATAACGGTT
TGGTTGATGCGAGTGATTTTGATGACGAGCGTAATGGCTGGCCTGTTGAACAAGTCTGGAAAGAAATGCA
TAAACTTTTGCCATTCTCACCGGATTCAGTCGTCACTCATGGTGATTTCTCACTTGATAACCTTATTTTT
GACGAGGGGAAATTAATAGGTTGTATTGATGTTGGACGAGTCGGAATCGCAGACCGATACCAGGATCTTG
CCATCCTATGGAACTGCCTCGGTGAGTTTTCTCCTTCATTACAGAAACGGCTTTTTCAAAAATATGGTAT
TGATAATCCTGATATGAATAAATTGCAGTTTCATTTGATGCTCGATGAGTTTTTCTAATCAGAATTGGTT
AATTGGTTGTAACACTGGCAGAGCATTACGCTGACTTGACGGGACGGCGCAAGCTCATGACCAAAATCCC
TTAACGTGAGTTACGCGTCGTTCCACTGAGCGTCAGACCCCGTAGAAAAGATCAAAGGATCTTCTTGAGA
TCCTTTTTTTCTGCGCGTAATCTGCTGCTTGCAAACAAAAAAACCACCGCTACCAGCGGTGGTTTGTTTG
CCGGATCAAGAGCTACCAACTCTTTTTCCGAAGGTAACTGGCTTCAGCAGAGCGCAGATACCAAATACTG
TTCTTCTAGTGTAGCCGTAGTTAGGCCACCACTTCAAGAACTCTGTAGCACCGCCTACATACCTCGCTCT
GCTAATCCTGTTACCAGTGGCTGCTGCCAGTGGCGATAAGTCGTGTCTTACCGGGTTGGACTCAAGACGA
TAGTTACCGGATAAGGCGCAGCGGTCGGGCTGAACGGGGGGTTCGTGCACACAGCCCAGCTTGGAGCGAA
CGACCTACACCGAACTGAGATACCTACAGCGTGAGCTATGAGAAAGCGCCACGCTTCCCGAAGGGAGAAA
GGCGGACAGGTATCCGGTAAGCGGCAGGGTCGGAACAGGAGAGCGCACGAGGGAGCTTCCAGGGGGAAAC
GCCTGGTATCTTTATAGTCCTGTCGGGTTTCGCCACCTCTGACTTGAGCGTCGATTTTTGTGATGCTCGT
CAGGGGGGCGGAGCCTATGGAAAAACGCCAGCAACGCGGCCTTTTTACGGTTCCTGGCCTTTTGCTGGCC
TTTTGCTCACATGTT
Features (pLannotate 1.2.2; 10 found; start..end, strand, type, name):
    121..213     +  CDS            lacI (fragment): lac repressor; lacI; The lac repressor binds to the lac operator to inhibit transcription in E. coli. This inhibition can be relieved by adding lactose or isopropyl-β-D-thiogalactopyranoside (IPTG).
    268..295     -  terminator     rrnB T2 terminator: transcription terminator T2 from the E. coli rrnB gene
    427..470     +  terminator     rrnB T1 terminator: Escherichia coli rrnB; transcription terminator T1 from the E. coli rrnB gene
    517..553     -  CDS            lacZα (fragment): LacZα fragment of β-galactosidase; lacZ fragment
    592..677     +  protein_bind   attL1 (fragment): mutant version of attL; recombination site for the Gateway® LR reaction LR Clonase™
    668..688     +  protein_bind   attB4: mutant version of attB; core recombination site for the Gateway® BP reaction BP Clonase™
   3801..3924    +  protein_bind   attR1: mutant version of attR; recombination site for the Gateway® LR reaction LR Clonase™
   3997..4015    -  promoter       T7 promoter: promoter for bacteriophage T7 RNA polymerase
   4149..4958    +  CDS            KanR: aminoglycoside phosphotransferase; aph(3')-Ia; confers resistance to kanamycin in bacteria or G418 (Geneticin®) in eukaryotes
   5105..5693    +  rep_origin     ori: high-copy-number ColE1/pMB1/pBR322/pUC origin of replication
