[The description below was written by a language model from this plasmid's Addgene catalogue record and pLannotate feature annotations shown in this document.]
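Description:
p5E_(-3kb)nrg1 type II (lab designation pDEL61) is a Gateway 5' entry clone built in the pDONR P4-P1R donor backbone and carrying upstream regulatory sequence of the zebrafish (Danio rerio) neuregulin 1 type II isoform. As the name indicates, the insert is roughly 3 kb of sequence upstream of nrg1 type II. This agrees with the sequenced plasmid of 5,755 nt, where an unannotated stretch of about 3.1 kb lies between the two Gateway recombination sites. The plasmid is maintained in E. coli through a high-copy ColE1/pUC-type origin and selected with kanamycin through an aminoglycoside phosphotransferase (KanR) gene.

The feature table shows the layout expected of a 5' entry clone made by a BP reaction. On the upstream side, the insert is bordered by a site annotated as an attL fragment overlapping an attB4 core, which corresponds to the attL4 site of such clones. On the downstream side it is bordered by attR1. rrnB T1 and T2 terminators sit upstream of the cassette and insulate it from read-through transcription from the backbone. A T7 promoter lies just beyond attR1, and the short lacI and lacZα fragments are backbone remnants with no evident functional role.

The plasmid contains no reporter, coding sequence or polyadenylation signal, so it is a modular promoter element rather than an expression construct. In a multisite Gateway LR reaction it would be combined with a middle entry clone, a 3' entry clone and a destination vector, placing a gene of interest under control of the nrg1 type II regulatory region. The associated study concerns Neuregulin signalling from unmyelinated sensory neurons in CNS myelination, which suggests use in driving transgenes in nrg1 type II-expressing cells in zebrafish. The record does not specify particular downstream constructs.
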