Addgene plasmid #199393: p5E_(-3kb)nrg1 type II
Purpose: pDEL61; Gateway 5' Entry clone encoding nrg1 type II upstream regulatory sequence
Depositing lab: William Talbot. Depositing organization: Stanford University. Publication: Unmyelinated sensory neurons use Neuregulin signals to promote myelination of interneurons in the CNS. Lysko DE, Talbot WS. Cell Rep. 2022 Nov 15;41(7):111669. doi: 10.1016/j.celrep.2022.111669. PubMed 36384112.
Backbone
  Vector backbone: pDonP4-P1R
  Vector type: Gateway donor vector
Growth in bacteria
  Bacterial resistance: Kanamycin, 50 μg/mL
  Growth temperature: 37°C
  Growth strain: DH5alpha
  Copy number: Unknown
Gene/Insert
  Gene/Insert name: (-3kb)nrg1 type II
  Species: D. rerio (zebrafish)
Terms and licenses: Academic/Nonprofit Terms; Industry Terms: Not Available to Industry
How to cite: p5E_(-3kb)nrg1 type II was a gift from William Talbot (Addgene plasmid # 199393 ; http://n2t.net/addgene:199393 ; RRID:Addgene_199393)
